Addgene plasmid #48293: pET MYFQSNA tagged cloning vector with BioBrick polycistronic restriction sites (9U)
Purpose: (Empty Backbone)
Depositing lab: Scott Gradia. Depositing organization: University of California, Berkeley.
Backbone
  Vector backbone: pET
  Backbone size (bp): 4729
  Vector type: Bacterial Expression
  Tag / fusion protein: MYFQSNA (N terminal on backbone)
Growth in bacteria
  Bacterial resistance: Ampicillin, 100 μg/mL
  Growth temperature: 37°C
  Growth strain: XL1 Blue
  Copy number: Low Copy
Gene/Insert
  Cloning method: Ligation Independent Cloning
  Sequencing primers: 5′ T7 promoter; 3′ T7 reverse
Terms and licenses: Academic/Nonprofit Terms; Industry Terms: Not Available to Industry
Depositor comments: This plasmid is an empty vector to be used with a LIC cloning protocol. It has a MYFQSNA fusion tag on the N-terminus To clone into this vector, add LIC fusion tags to the 5' end of your PCR primers. Forward - 5'TACTTCCAATCCAATGCA3' Reverse - 5'TTATCCACTTCCAATGTTATTA3' Linearize the plasmid with SspI and gel purify.When digesting the DNA with T4 polymerase for LIC, use dCTP for insert and dGTP for vector. Series 9 vectors have BioBrick restriction sites to facilitate subcloning reactions to make polycistronic expression vectors. NotI, PacI, AsiSI, and SbfI are the restriction enzyme sites that flank your open reading frame. More information on this vector can be found through http://qb3.berkeley.edu/qb3/macrolab/ Note: The plasmid as it is provided enocdes "MYFQSNI". However, the vector is supposed to be cut with SspI (AATATT), which is a blunt cutter that cuts between the N and the "I" (this ends up not being transcribed, however). Then, provided you use the LIC tags on your PCR primers that we've suggested, the forward primer will introduce an A residue immediately downstream of the N. The final tag, therefore, is MYFQSNA.
How to cite: pET MYFQSNA tagged cloning vector with BioBrick polycistronic restriction sites (9U) was a gift from Scott Gradia (Addgene plasmid # 48293 ; http://n2t.net/addgene:48293 ; RRID:Addgene_48293)
