[The description below was written by a language model from this plasmid's Addgene catalogue record and pLannotate feature annotations shown in this document.]
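Description:
pET MYFQSNA tagged cloning vector with BioBrick polycistronic restriction sites (9U) is an empty 4,729 bp pET-family backbone for bacterial protein expression, designed to receive an open reading frame by ligation-independent cloning (LIC). It replicates in E. coli from a ColE1/pMB1-type origin accompanied by the pBR322 bom region and the rop gene, consistent with its listing as low copy, and is selected with ampicillin through the bla gene and its own promoter. The feature table also picks up two fragments of the tetracycline resistance gene and the tet promoter. These flank the expression cassette and appear to be non-functional remnants of the pBR322 ancestry, interrupted by the cassette. A short match to a T7 gene 10B-derived solubility tag just before the terminator is likewise only a fragment rather than a stated feature of the design.

The expression cassette consists of a T7 promoter, the T7 gene 10 ribosome binding site, the LIC site and a T7 terminator, so transcription depends on a host supplying T7 RNA polymerase. No lac operator or lacI gene is annotated. The vector is linearised at a blunt SspI site, and vector and insert are then treated with T4 polymerase to expose complementary overhangs. As supplied, the plasmid encodes MYFQSNI, but cutting removes the final codon and the recommended forward primer extension supplies an alanine, giving a minimal N-terminal MYFQSNA leader on the product. As a Series 9 vector, it has NotI, PacI, AsiSI and SbfI sites flanking the open reading frame. This allows BioBrick-style subcloning of cassettes from related vectors into polycistronic constructs for co-expressing several proteins.
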