Features (pLannotate 1.2.2; 13 found; start..end, strand, type, name):
    104..208     +  promoter       AmpR promoter: bla
    209..1069    +  CDS            AmpR: β-lactamase; bla; confers resistance to ampicillin, carbenicillin, and related antibiotics
   1240..1828    +  rep_origin     ori: high-copy-number ColE1/pMB1/pBR322/pUC origin of replication
   2019..2157    -  misc_feature   bom: basis of mobility region from pBR322
   2259..2450    -  CDS            rop: Rop protein, which maintains plasmids at low copy number; rop
   2467..2847    +  CDS            YPB1_ECOLX: Protein predicted: Swiss-Prot protein existence level 4. From Escherichia coli.
   3089..3989    -  CDS            TcR (fragment): tetracycline efflux protein; tet; confers resistance to tetracycline
   4011..4029    +  promoter       T7 promoter: promoter for bacteriophage T7 RNA polymerase
   4106..4128    +  RBS            RBS: efficient ribosome binding site from bacteriophage T7 gene 10 (Olins and Rangwala, 1989)
   4222..4271    +  CDS            SET1 (fragment): solubility-enhancement tag derived from T7 phage gene 10B
   4279..4326    +  terminator     T7 terminator: transcription terminator for bacteriophage T7 RNA polymerase
   4352..4644    -  CDS            TcR (fragment): tetracycline efflux protein; tet; confers resistance to tetracycline
   4692..4720    -  promoter       tet promoter: E. coli promoter for tetracycline efflux protein gene
>Addgene plasmid #48293 | pET MYFQSNA tagged cloning vector with BioBrick polycistronic restriction sites (9U) | depositor full sequence | sequence record 69775 | Full Sequence
TTCTTGAAGACGAAAGGGCCTCGTGATACGCCTATTTTTATAGGTTAATGTCATGATAATAATGGTTTCT
TAGACGTCAGGTGGCACTTTTCGGGGAAATGTGCGCGGAACCCCTATTTGTTTATTTTTCTAAATACATT
CAAATATGTATCCGCTCATGAGACAATAACCCTGATAAATGCTTCAATAACATTGAAAAAGGAAGAGTAT
GAGTATTCAACATTTCCGTGTCGCCCTTATTCCCTTTTTTGCGGCATTTTGCCTTCCTGTTTTTGCTCAC
CCAGAAACGCTGGTGAAAGTAAAAGATGCTGAAGATCAGTTGGGTGCACGAGTGGGTTACATCGAACTGG
ATCTCAACAGCGGTAAGATCCTTGAGAGTTTTCGCCCCGAAGAACGTTTTCCAATGATGAGCACTTTTAA
AGTTCTGCTATGTGGCGCGGTATTATCCCGTGTTGACGCCGGGCAAGAGCAACTCGGTCGCCGCATACAC
TATTCTCAGAATGACTTGGTTGAGTACTCACCAGTCACAGAAAAGCATCTTACGGATGGCATGACAGTAA
GAGAATTATGCAGTGCTGCCATAACCATGAGTGATAACACTGCGGCCAACTTACTTCTGACAACGATCGG
AGGACCGAAGGAGCTAACCGCTTTTTTGCACAACATGGGGGATCATGTAACTCGCCTTGATCGTTGGGAA
CCGGAGCTGAATGAAGCCATACCAAACGACGAGCGTGACACCACGATGCCTGCAGCAATGGCAACAACGT
TGCGCAAACTATTAACTGGCGAACTACTTACTCTAGCTTCCCGGCAACAATTAATAGACTGGATGGAGGC
GGATAAAGTTGCAGGACCACTTCTGCGCTCGGCCCTTCCGGCTGGCTGGTTTATTGCTGATAAATCTGGA
GCCGGTGAGCGTGGGTCTCGCGGTATCATTGCAGCACTGGGGCCAGATGGTAAGCCCTCCCGTATCGTAG
TTATCTACACGACGGGGAGTCAGGCAACTATGGATGAACGAAATAGACAGATCGCTGAGATAGGTGCCTC
ACTGATTAAGCATTGGTAACTGTCAGACCAAGTTTACTCATATATACTTTAGATTGATTTAAAACTTCAT
TTTTAATTTAAAAGGATCTAGGTGAAGATCCTTTTTGATAATCTCATGACCAAAATCCCTTAACGTGAGT
TTTCGTTCCACTGAGCGTCAGACCCCGTAGAAAAGATCAAAGGATCTTCTTGAGATCCTTTTTTTCTGCG
CGTAATCTGCTGCTTGCAAACAAAAAAACCACCGCTACCAGCGGTGGTTTGTTTGCCGGATCAAGAGCTA
CCAACTCTTTTTCCGAAGGTAACTGGCTTCAGCAGAGCGCAGATACCAAATACTGTCCTTCTAGTGTAGC
CGTAGTTAGGCCACCACTTCAAGAACTCTGTAGCACCGCCTACATACCTCGCTCTGCTAATCCTGTTACC
AGTGGCTGCTGCCAGTGGCGATAAGTCGTGTCTTACCGGGTTGGACTCAAGACGATAGTTACCGGATAAG
GCGCAGCGGTCGGGCTGAACGGGGGGTTCGTGCACACAGCCCAGCTTGGAGCGAACGACCTACACCGAAC
TGAGATACCTACAGCGTGAGCTATGAGAAAGCGCCACGCTTCCCGAAGGGAGAAAGGCGGACAGGTATCC
GGTAAGCGGCAGGGTCGGAACAGGAGAGCGCACGAGGGAGCTTCCAGGGGGAAACGCCTGGTATCTTTAT
AGTCCTGTCGGGTTTCGCCACCTCTGACTTGAGCGTCGATTTTTGTGATGCTCGTCAGGGGGGCGGAGCC
TATGGAAAAACGCCAGCAACGCGGCCTTTTTACGGTTCCTGGCCTTTTGCTGGCCTTTTGCTCACATGTT
CTTTCCTGCGTTATCCCCTGATTCTGTGGATAACCGTATTACCGCCTTTGAGTGAGCTGATACCGCTCGC
CGCAGCCGAACGACCGAGCGCAGCGAGTCAGTGAGCGAGGAAGCGGAAGAGGCGCGCCATGCGGTATTTT
CTCCTTACGCATCTGTGCGGTATTTCACACCGCATATATGGTGCACTCTCAGTACAATCTGCTCTGATGC
CGCATAGTTAAGCCAGTATACACTCCGCTATCGCTACGTGACTGGGTCATGGCTGCGCCCCGACACCCGC
CAACACCCGCTGACGCGCCCTGACGGGCTTGTCTGCTCCCGGCATCCGCTTACAGACAAGCTGTGACCGT
CTCCGGGAGCTGCATGTGTCAGAGGTTTTCACCGTCATCACCGAAACGCGCGAGGCAGCTGCGGTAAAGC
TCATCAGCGTGGTCGTGAAGCGATTCACAGATGTCTGCCTGTTCATCCGCGTCCAGCTCGTTGAGTTTCT
CCAGAAGCGTTAATGTCTGGCTTCTGATAAAGCGGGCCATGTTAAGGGCGGTTTTTTCCTGTTTGGTCAC
TGATGCCTCCGTGTAAGGGGGATTTCTGTTCATGGGGGTAATGATACCGATGAAACGAGAGAGGATGCTC
ACGATACGGGTTACTGATGATGAACATGCCCGGTTACTGGAACGTTGTGAGGGTAAACAACTGGCGGTAT
GGATGCGGCGGGACCAGAGAAAAATCACTCAGGGTCAATGCCAGCGCTTCGTTAATACAGATGTAGGTGT
TCCACAGGGTAGCCAGCAGCATCCTGCGATGCAGATCCGGAACATAATGGTGCAGGGCGCTGACTTCCGC
GTTTCCAGACTTTACGAAACACGGAAACCGAAGACCATTCATGTTGTTGCTCAGGTCGCAGACGTTTTGC
AGCAGCAGTCGCTTCACGTTCGCTCGCGTATCGGTGATTCATTCTGCTAACCAGTAAGGCAACCCCGCCA
GCCTAGCCGGGTCCTCAACGACAGGAGCACGATCATGCGCACCCGTGGCCAGGACCCAACGCTGCCCGAG
ATGCGCCGCGTGCGGCTGCTGGAGATGGCGGACGCGATGGATATGTTCTGCCAAGGGTTGGTTTGCGCAT
TCACAGTTCTCCGCAAGAATTGATTGGCTCCAATTCTTGGAGTGGTGAATCCGTTAGCGAGGTGCCGCCG
GCTTCCATTCAGGTCGAGGTGGCCCGGCTCCATGCACCGCGACGCAACGCGGGGAGGCAGACAAGGTATA
GGGCGGCGCCTACAATCCATGCCAACCCGTTCCATGTGCTCGCCGAGGCGGCATAAATCGCCGTGACGAT
CAGCGGTCCAGTGATCGAAGTTAGGCTGGTAAGAGCCGCGAGCGATCCTTGAAGCTGTCCCTGATGGTCG
TCATCTACCTGCCTGGACAGCATGGCCTGCAACGCGGGCATCCCGATGCCGCCGGAAGCGAGAAGAATCA
TAATGGGGAAGGCCATCCAGCCTCGCGTCGCGAACGCCAGCAAGACGTAGCCCAGCGCGTCGGCCGCCAT
GCCGGCGATAATGGCCTGCTTCTCGCCGAAACGTTTGGTGGCGGGACCAGTGACGAAGGCTTGAGCGAGG
GCGTGCAAGATTCCGAATACCGCAAGCGACAGGCCGATCATCGTCGCGCTCCAGCGAAAGCGGTCCTCGC
CGAAAATGACCCAGAGCGCTGCCGGCACCTGTCCTACGAGTTGCATGATAAAGAAGACAGTCATAAGTGC
GGCGACGATAGTCATGCCCCGCGCCCACCGGAAGGAGCTGACTGGGTTGAAGGCTCTCAAGGGCATCGGT
CGACGCTCTCCCTTATGCGACTCCTGCATTAGGAAGCAGCCCAGTAGTAGGTTGAGGCCGTTGAGCACCG
CCGCCGCAAGGAATGGTGCATGCAAGGAGATGGCGCCCAACAGTCCCCCGGCCACGGGGCCTGCCACCAT
ACCCACGCCGAAACAAGCGCTCATGAGCCCGAAGTGGCGAGCCCGATCTTCCCCATCGGTGATGTCGGCG
ATATAGGCGCCAGCAACCGCACCTGTGGCGCCGGTGATGCCGGCCACGATGCGTCCGGCGTAGAGGATCG
AGATCTCGATCCCGCGAAATTAATACGACTCACTATAGGGAGACCACAACGGTTTCCCTCTAGTGCCGGC
TCCGGAGAGCTCTTTAATGCGGCCGCTTAATTAACTAGAAATAATTTTGTTTAACTTTAAGAAGGAGATA
TACATATGTACTTCCAATCCAATATTGGAAGTGGATAACGGATCGCGATCGCCCTGCAGGCCGGCCGGTA
CCACGCGTGCGCGCTGATCCGGCTGCTAACAAAGCCCGAAAGGAAGCTGAGTTGGCTGCTGCCACCGCTG
AGCAATAACTAGCATAACCCCTTGGGGCCTCTAAACGGGTCTTGAGGGGTTTTTTGCTGAAAGGAGGAAC
TATATCCGGATATCCACAGGACGGGTGTGGTCGCCATGATCGCGTAGTCGATAGTGGCTCCAAGTAGCGA
AGCGAGCAGGACTGGGCGGCGGCCAAAGCGGTCGGACAGTGCTCCGAGAACGGGTGCGCATAGAAATTGC
ATCAACGCATATAGCGCTAGCAGCACGCCATAGTGACTGGCGATGCTGTCGGAATGGACGATATCCCGCA
AGAGGCCCGGCAGTACCGGCATAACCAAGCCTATGCCTACAGCATCCAGGGTGACGGTGCCGAGGATGAC
GATGAGCGCATTGTTAGATTTCATACACGGTGCCTGACTGCGTTAGCAATTTAACTGTGATAAACTACCG
CATTAAAGCTTATCGATGATAAGCTGTCAAACATGAGAA
