>Addgene plasmid #48293 | pET MYFQSNA tagged cloning vector with BioBrick polycistronic restriction sites (9U) | addgene partial sequence | sequence record 71124 | pBRrevBam 5'-GGTGATGTCGGCGATATAGG-3'
CTGTGGCGCCGGTGATGCCGGCCACGATGCGTCCGGCGTAGAGGATCGAGATCTCGATCCCGCGAAATTA
ATACGACTCACTATAGGGAGACCACAACGGTTTCCCTCTAGTGCCGGCTCCGGAGAGCTCTTTAATGCGG
CCGCTTAATTAACTAGAAATAATTTTGTTTAACTTTAAGAAGGAGATATACATATGTACTTCCAATCCAA
TATTGGAAGTGGATAACGGATCGCGATCGCCCTGCAGGCCGGCCGGTACCACGCGTGCGCGCTGATCCGG
CTGCTAACAAAGCCCGAAAGGAAGCTGAGTTGGCTGCTGCCACCGCTGAGCAATAACTAGCATAACCCCT
TGGGGCCTCTAAACGGGTCTTGAGGGGTTTTTTGCTGAAAGGAGGAACTATATCCGGATATCCACAGGAC
GGGTGTGGTCGCCATGATCGCGTAGTCGATAGTGGCTCCAAGTAGCGAAGCGAGCAGGACTGGGCGGCGG
CCAAAGCGGTCGGACAGTGCTCCGAGAACGGGTGCGCATAGAAATTGCATCAACGCATATAGCGCTAGCA
GCACGCCATAGTGACTGGCGATGCTGTCGGAATGGACGATATCCCGCAAGAGGCCCGGCAGTACCGGCAT
AACCAAGCCTATGCCTACAGCATCCAGGGTGACGGTGCCGAGGATGACGATGAGCGCATTGTTAGATTTC
ATACACGGTGCCTGACTGCGTTAGCAATTTAACTGTGATAAACTACCGCATTAAAGCTTATCGATGATAA
GCTGTCAAACATGAGAATTCTTGAAGACGAAAGGGCCTCGTGATACGCCTATTTTTATAGGTTAATGTCA
TGATAATAATGGTTTCTTAGACGTCAGGTGGCACTTTTCGGGGAAATGTGCGCGGAACCCCTATTTGTTT
ATTTTTCTAAATACATTCAAATATGTATCCGCTCATGAGACAATAACCCTGATAAATGCTTCAATAACAT
TGAAAAAGGAAGAGTATGAGTATTCAACATTTCCGTGTCGCCCTTATTCCCTTTTTTGCGGCATTTTGCC
TTCCTGTTTTTGCTCACCCAGAAACGCTGGTGAAAGTAAAAGATGCTGAAG
